>Addgene plasmid #104060 | pAAV-hSyn1-tdTomatof | addgene full sequence | sequence record 201065 | Addgene NGS Result
TGCAGAGGGCCCTGCGTATGAGTGCAAGTGGGTTTTAGGACCAGGATGAGGCGGGGTGGGGGTGCCTACC
TGACGACCGACCCCGACCCACTGGACAAGCACCCAACCCCCATTCCCCAAATTGCGCATCCCCTATCAGA
GAGGGGGAGGGGAAACAGGATGCGGCGAGGCGCGTGCGCACTGCCAGCTTCAGCACCGCGGACAGTGCCT
TCGCCCCCGCCTGGCGGCGCGCGCCACCGCCGCCTCAGCACTGAAGGCGCGCTGACGTCACTCGCCGGTC
CCCCGCAAACTCCCCTTCCCGGCCACCTTGGTCGCGTCCGCGCCGCCGCCGGCCCAGCCGGACCGCACCA
CGCGAGGCGCGAGATAGGGGGGCACGGGCGCGACCATCTGCGCTGCGGCGCCGGCGACTCAGCGCTGCCT
CAGTCTGCGGTGGGCAGCGGAGGAGTCGTGTCGTGCCTGAGAGCGCAGTCGAGAAGGTACCGCCACCATG
GTGTCAAAGGGAGAGGAAGTCATCAAGGAATTCATGCGGTTTAAAGTTCGCATGGAAGGGAGCATGAACG
GCCATGAATTCGAGATCGAAGGGGAGGGAGAGGGCCGACCATACGAGGGGACACAGACGGCGAAATTGAA
AGTGACCAAAGGAGGACCCTTGCCATTCGCTTGGGACATTCTGTCCCCTCAGTTCATGTACGGAAGTAAG
GCCTATGTGAAGCATCCTGCCGATATTCCCGACTATAAGAAACTGTCCTTCCCGGAGGGGTTCAAGTGGG
AAAGAGTGATGAATTTCGAGGATGGCGGGCTCGTGACCGTCACCCAAGATAGCAGCTTGCAGGACGGAAC
ACTGATCTACAAGGTCAAGATGAGGGGCACTAATTTCCCTCCTGATGGTCCTGTCATGCAAAAGAAAACC
ATGGGGTGGGAAGCAAGTACGGAACGCCTGTACCCACGGGACGGTGTTCTGAAGGGCGAGATACATCAGG
CACTTAAACTCAAGGACGGCGGCCACTATCTGGTCGAATTTAAGACGATCTATATGGCAAAGAAACCAGT
ACAGCTCCCGGGTTACTACTATGTGGACACTAAACTTGACATTACAAGTCACAACGAGGACTATACCATC
GTGGAACAGTATGAACGCTCTGAGGGGAGGCACCATCTGTTTCTTGGCCATGGAACAGGCAGCACAGGAT
CTGGATCATCTGGCACTGCATCCAGCGAGGATAACAACATGGCCGTGATTAAGGAGTTCATGAGGTTCAA
AGTTCGTATGGAGGGATCAATGAATGGCCACGAATTCGAAATCGAGGGTGAAGGGGAGGGTAGACCCTAC
GAGGGCACTCAGACAGCCAAGCTGAAGGTAACCAAGGGCGGACCTCTGCCTTTTGCTTGGGACATCCTGT
CTCCCCAGTTTATGTACGGTAGCAAGGCCTATGTCAAACACCCAGCTGACATCCCGGACTACAAGAAGCT
CTCCTTTCCAGAAGGCTTTAAGTGGGAGCGGGTTATGAACTTCGAGGATGGTGGGCTTGTAACTGTGACC
CAGGATTCCAGTCTGCAGGATGGGACTCTGATTTACAAAGTGAAAATGCGTGGAACTAACTTTCCACCCG
ATGGCCCCGTTATGCAGAAGAAAACAATGGGCTGGGAAGCTAGCACCGAGAGACTGTATCCTAGGGATGG
AGTGCTGAAGGGTGAGATCCACCAAGCTCTGAAACTCAAAGATGGCGGACATTACCTGGTGGAGTTTAAG
ACCATATACATGGCCAAGAAGCCCGTGCAATTGCCCGGGTACTACTACGTAGACACAAAGCTGGACATAA
CCTCACACAATGAGGACTACACAATTGTCGAACAGTATGAGCGATCTGAGGGTAGACACCACCTCTTTCT
CTATGGGATGGATGAGCTGTATAAAAAGCTGAACCCTCCTGATGAGAGTGGCCCCGGCTGCATGAGCTGC
AAGTGTGTGCTCTCCTGAAAGCTTATCGATAATCAACCTCTGGATTACAAAATTTGTGAAAGATTGACTG
GTATTCTTAACTATGTTGCTCCTTTTACGCTATGTGGATACGCTGCTTTAATGCCTTTGTATCATGCTAT
TGCTTCCCGTATGGCTTTCATTTTCTCCTCCTTGTATAAATCCTGGTTGCTGTCTCTTTATGAGGAGTTG
TGGCCCGTTGTCAGGCAACGTGGCGTGGTGTGCACTGTGTTTGCTGACGCAACCCCCACTGGTTGGGGCA
TTGCCACCACCTGTCAGCTCCTTTCCGGGACTTTCGCTTTCCCCCTCCCTATTGCCACGGCGGAACTCAT
CGCCGCCTGCCTTGCCCGCTGCTGGACAGGGGCTCGGCTGTTGGGCACTGACAATTCCGTGGTGTTGTCG
GGGAAATCATCGTCCTTTCCTTGGCTGCTCGCCTATGTTGCCACCTGGATTCTGCGCGGGACGTCCTTCT
GCTACGTCCCTTCGGCCCTCAATCCAGCGGACCTTCCTTCCCGCGGCCTGCTGCCGGCTCTGCGGCCTCT
TCCGCGTCTTCGCCTTCGCCCTCAGACGAGTCGGATCTCCCTTTGGGCCGCCTCCCCGCATCGATACCGA
GCGCTGCTCGAGAGATCTACGGGTGGCATCCCTGTGACCCCTCCCCAGTGCCTCTCCTGGCCCTGGAAGT
TGCCACTCCAGTGCCCACCAGCCTTGTCCTAATAAAATTAAGTTGCATCATTTTGTCTGACTAGGTGTCC
TTCTATAATATTATGGGGTGGAGGGGGGTGGTATGGAGCAAGGGGCAAGTTGGGAAGACAACCTGTAGGG
CCTGCGGGGTCTATTGGGAACCAAGCTGGAGTGCAGTGGCACAATCTTGGCTCACTGCAATCTCCGCCTC
CTGGGTTCAAGCGATTCTCCTGCCTCAGCCTCCCGAGTTGTTGGGATTCCAGGCATGCATGACCAGGCTC
AGCTAATTTTTGTTTTTTTGGTAGAGACGGGGTTTCACCATATTGGCCAGGCTGGTCTCCAACTCCTAAT
CTCAGGTGATCTACCCACCTTGGCCTCCCAAATTGCTGGGATTACAGGCGTGAACCACTGCTCCCTTCCC
TGTCCTTCTGATTTTGTAGGTAACCACGTGCGGACCGAGCGGCCGCAGGAACCCCTAGTGATGGAGTTGG
CCACTCCCTCTCTGCGCGCTCGCTCGCTCACTGAGGCCGGGCGACCAAAGGTCGCCCGACGCCCGGGCTT
TGCCCGGGCGGCCTCAGTGAGCGAGCGAGCGCGCAGCTGCCTGCAGGGGCGCCTGATGCGGTATTTTCTC
CTTACGCATCTGTGCGGTATTTCACACCGCATA
[95 nt withheld, positions 3324-3418]
T
[46 nt withheld, positions 3420-3465]
C
[141 nt withheld, positions 3467-3607]
CCTTTGACGTTGGAGTCCACGTTCTTT
[37 nt withheld, positions 3635-3671]
ACTCTATCTCGGGCTATTCTTTTGATTTATAAGGGATTTTGCCGATTTCGGTCTATTGGTTAAAAAATGA
GCTGATTTAACAAAAATTTAACGCGAATTTTAACAAAATATTAACGTTTACAATTTTATGGTGCACTCTC
AGTACAATCTGCTCTGATGCCGCATAGTTAAGCCAGCCCCGACACCCGCCAACACCCGCTGACGCGCCCT
GACGGGCTTGTCTGCTCCCGGCATCCGCTTACAGACAAGCTGTGACCGTCTCCGGGAGCTGCATGTGTCA
GAGGTTTTCACCGTCATCACCGAAACGCGCGAGACGAAAGGGCCTCGTGATACGCCTATTTTTATAGGTT
AATGTCATGATAATAATGGTTTCTTAGACGTCAGGTGGCACTTTTCGGGGAAATGTGCGCGGAACCCCTA
TTTGTTTATTTTTCTAAATACATTCAAATATGTATCCGCTCATGAGACAATAACCCTGATAAATGCTTCA
ATAATATTGAAAAAGGAAGAGTATGAGTATTCAACATTTCCGTGTCGCCCTTATTCCCTTTTTTGCGGCA
TTTTGCCTTCCTGTTTTTGCTCACCCAGAAACGCTGGTGAAAGTAAAAGATGCTGAAGATCAGTTGGGTG
CACGAGTGGGTTACATCGAACTGGATCTCAACAGCGGTAAGATCCTTGAGAGTTTTCGCCCCGAAGAACG
TTTTCCAATGATGAGCACTTTTAAAGTTCTGCTATGTGGCGCGGTATTATCCCGTATTGACGCCGGGCAA
GAGCAACTCGGTCGCCGCATACACTATTCTCAGAATGACTTGGTTGAGTACTCACCAGTCACAGAAAAGC
ATCTTACGGATGGCATGACAGTAAGAGAATTATGCAGTGCTGCCATAACCATGAGTGATAACACTGCGGC
CAACTTACTTCTGACAACGATCGGAGGACCGAAGGAGCTAACCGCTTTTTTGCACAACATGGGGGATCAT
GTAACTCGCCTTGATCGTTGGGAACCGGAGCTGAATGAAGCCATACCAAACGACGAGCGTGACACCACGA
TGCCTGTAGCAATGGCAACAACGTTGCGCAAACTATTAACTGGCGAACTACTTACTCTAGCTTCCCGGCA
ACAATTAATAGACTGGATGGAGGCGGATAAAGTTGCAGGACCACTTCTGCGCTCGGCCCTTCCGGCTGGC
TGGTTTATTGCTGATAAATCTGGAGCCGGTGAGCGTGGGTCTCGCGGTATCATTGCAGCACTGGGGCCAG
ATGGTAAGCCCTCCCGTATCGTAGTTATCTACACGACGGGGAGTCAGGCAACTATGGATGAACGAAATAG
ACAGATCGCTGAGATAGGTGCCTCACTGATTAAGCATTGGTAACTGTCAGACCAAGTTTACTCATATATA
CTTTAGATTGATTTAAAACTTCATTTTTAATTTAAAAGGATCTAGGTGAAGATCCTTTTTGATAATCTCA
TGACCAAAATCCCTTAACGTGAGTTTTCGTTCCACTGAGCGTCAGACCCCGTAGAAAAGATCAAAGGATC
TTCTTGAGATCCTTTTTTTCTGCGCGTAATCTGCTGCTTGCAAACAAAAAAACCACCGCTACCAGCGGTG
GTTTGTTTGCCGGATCAAGAGCTACCAACTCTTTTTCCGAAGGTAACTGGCTTCAGCAGAGCGCAGATAC
CAAATACTGTTCTTCTAGTGTAGCCGTAGTTAGGCCACCACTTCAAGAACTCTGTAGCACCGCCTACATA
CCTCGCTCTGCTAATCCTGTTACCAGTGGCTGCTGCCAGTGGCGATAAGTCGTGTCTTACCGGGTTGGAC
TCAAGACGATAGTTACCGGATAAGGCGCAGCGGTCGGGCTGAACGGGGGGTTCGTGCACACAGCCCAGCT
TGGAGCGAACGACCTACACCGAACTGAGATACCTACAGCGTGAGCTATGAGAAAGCGCCACGCTTCCCGA
AGGGAGAAAGGCGGACAGGTATCCGGTAAGCGGCAGGGTCGGAACAGGAGAGCGCACGAGGGAGCTTCCA
GGGGGAAACGCCTGGTATCTTTATAGTCCTGTCGGGTTTCGCCACCTCTGACTTGAGCGTCGATTTTTGT
GATGCTCGTCAGGGGGGCGGAGCCTATGGAAAAACGCCAGCAACGCGGCCTTTTTACGGTTCCTGGCCTT
TTGCTGGCCTTTTGCTCACATGTCCTGCAGGCAGCTGCGCGCTCGCTCGCTCACTGAGGCCGCCCGGGCG
TCGGGCGACCTTTGGTCGCCCGGCCTCAGTGAGCGAGCGAGCGCGCAGAGAGGGAGTGGCCAACTCCATC
ACTAGGGGTTCCTGCGGCCGCACGCGTGTGTCTAGAC
Features (pLannotate 1.2.2; 15 found; start..end, strand, type, name):
     21..468     +  promoter       hSyn promoter: human synapsin I promoter; confers neuron-specific expression (Kügler et al., 2003)
    488..1915    +  CDS            tdTomato: tdTomato is a basic (constitutively fluorescent) orange fluorescent protein published in 2004, derived from Discosoma sp.. It is reported to be a somewhat slowly-maturing tandem dimer with low acid sensitivity.
   1916..1978    +  CDS            H-Ras (fragment): human small GTPase proto-oncoprotein
   1991..2579    +  misc_feature   WPRE: woodchuck hepatitis virus posttranscriptional regulatory element
   2611..3087    +  polyA_signal   hGH poly(A) signal: human growth hormone polyadenylation signal
   3127..3267    +  repeat_region  AAV2 ITR: inverted terminal repeat of adeno-associated virus serotype 2 inverted
   3272..3323    -  misc_feature   bom (fragment): basis of mobility region from pBR322
   3342..3797    +  rep_origin     f1 ori (sequence partly withheld): f1 bacteriophage origin of replication; arrow indicates direction of (+) strand synthesis
   3798..3847    -  misc_feature   bom (fragment): basis of mobility region from pBR322
   3949..3984    -  CDS            rop (fragment): Rop protein, which maintains plasmids at low copy number; rop
   4079..4183    +  promoter       AmpR promoter: bla
   4184..5044    +  CDS            AmpR: β-lactamase; bla; confers resistance to ampicillin, carbenicillin, and related antibiotics
   5215..5803    +  rep_origin     ori: high-copy-number ColE1/pMB1/pBR322/pUC origin of replication
   5876..5903    +  repeat_region  AAV2 ITR (fragment): inverted terminal repeat of adeno-associated virus serotype 2 inverted
   5932..5959    +  repeat_region  AAV2 ITR (fragment): inverted terminal repeat of adeno-associated virus serotype 2 inverted
