[The description below was written by a language model from this plasmid's Addgene catalogue record and pLannotate feature annotations shown in this document.]
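Description:
pAAV-hSyn1-tdTomatof (also called hSyn1-tdTomato-f) is an adeno-associated virus transfer plasmid built on a pAAV backbone for producing recombinant AAV that labels neurons with a membrane-targeted red-orange fluorescent protein. The 6,018-nt plasmid is propagated in bacteria through a high-copy ColE1/pUC-type origin and selected with ampicillin via the β-lactamase gene and its native promoter. An f1 phage origin is also present, along with short remnant fragments of bom and rop from pBR322-derived sequence. The recombination-prone AAV repeats are consistent with the record listing a stability-oriented cloning strain.

The expression cassette lies between AAV2 inverted terminal repeats, which provide the signals for replication and packaging of the genome into capsids. One ITR is annotated in full downstream of the cassette, while the upstream one is detected only as two short fragments, which may reflect the difficulty of sequencing or annotating these structured repeats rather than a true deletion. Within the cassette, the human synapsin I promoter restricts expression to neurons and drives the tandem-dimer fluorescent protein tdTomato, fused in frame at its C-terminus to a short H-Ras fragment. This fragment corresponds to the farnesylation signal indicated in the construct's name and purpose, anchoring the reporter to the plasma membrane so that fine processes such as axons and dendrites are well outlined. A WPRE follows to enhance transcript stability and expression, and the human growth hormone polyadenylation signal terminates the transcript. The construct is intended for neuronal tracing and morphological labelling, and it was deposited in connection with work on systemically delivered AAV vectors for widespread and targeted gene delivery in rodents.
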