Addgene plasmid #104060: pAAV-hSyn1-tdTomatof
Purpose: Also known as hSyn1-tdTomato-f. AAV expression of Farnylsated tdtomato for tracing
Depositing lab: Viviana Gradinaru. Depositing organization: California Institute of Technology. Publication: Systemic AAV vectors for widespread and targeted gene delivery in rodents. Challis RC, Ravindra Kumar S, Chan KY, Challis C, Beadle K, Jang MJ, Kim HM, Rajendran PS, Tompkins JD, Shivkumar K, Deverman BE, Gradinaru V. Nat Protoc. 2019 Feb;14(2):379-414. doi: 10.1038/s41596-018-0097-3. PubMed 30626963.
Backbone
  Vector backbone: pAAV
  Vector type: AAV
Growth in bacteria
  Bacterial resistance: Ampicillin, 100 μg/mL
  Growth temperature: 37°C
  Growth strain: NEB Stable
  Copy number: High Copy
Gene/Insert
  Gene/Insert name: tdTomato
  Insert size (bp): 1491
  Promoter: hSyn
  Cloning method: Gibson Cloning
Terms and licenses: Academic/Nonprofit Terms; Industry Terms: Not Available to Industry
Depositor comments: Please visit https://www.biorxiv.org/content/early/2018/01/19/246405 for bioRxiv preprint.
How to cite: pAAV-hSyn1-tdTomatof was a gift from Viviana Gradinaru (Addgene plasmid # 104060 ; http://n2t.net/addgene:104060 ; RRID:Addgene_104060)
